>Addgene plasmid #120318 | mCherry-Septin 11 isoform II | addgene full sequence | sequence record 233720 | Addgene NGS Result
GGCTCCGGTGCCCGTCAGTGGGCAGAGCGCACATCGCCCACAGTCCCCGAGAAGTTGGGGGGAGGGGTCG
GCAATTGAACCGGTGCCTAGAGAAGGTGGCGCGGGGTAAACTGGGAAAGTGATGTCGTGTACTGGCTCCG
CCTTTTTCCCGAGGGTGGGGGAGAACCGTATATAAGTGCAGTAGTCGCCGTGAACGTTCTTTTTCGCAAC
GGGTTTGCCGCCAGAACACAGGTAAGTGCCGTGTGTGGTTCCCGCGGGCCTGGCCTCTTTACGGGTTATG
GCCCTTGCGTGCCTTGAATTACTTCCACCTGGCTGCAGTACGTGATTCTTGATCCCGAGCTTCGGGTTGG
AAGTGGGTGGGAGAGTTCGAGGCCTTGCGCTTAAGGAGCCCCTTCGCCTCGTGCTTGAGTTGAGGCCTGG
CCTGGGCGCTGGGGCCGCCGCGTGCGAATCTGGTGGCACCTTCGCGCCTGTCTCGCTGCTTTCGATAAGT
CTCTAGCCATTTAAAATTTTTGATGACCTGCTGCGACGCTTTTTTTCTGGCAAGATAGTCTTGTAAATGC
GGGCCAAGATCTGCACACTGGTATTTCGGTTTTTGGGGCCGCGGGCGGCGACGGGGCCCGTGCGTCCCAG
CGCACATGTTCGGCGAGGCGGGGCCTGCGAGCGCGGCCACCGAGAATCGGACGGGGGTAGTCTCAAGCTG
GCCGGCCTGCTCTGGTGCCTGGCCTCGCGCCGCCGTGTATCGCCCCGCCCTGGGCGGCAAGGCTGGCCCG
GTCGGCACCAGTTGCGTGAGCGGAAAGATGGCCGCTTCCCGGCCCTGCTGCAGGGAGCTCAAAATGGAGG
ACGCGGCGCTCGGGAGAGCGGGCGGGTGAGTCACCCACACAAAGGAAAAGGGCCTTTCCGTCCTCAGCCG
TCGCTTCATGTGACTCCACGGAGTACCGGGCGCCGTCCAGGCACCTCGATTAGTTCTCGAGCTTTTGGAG
TACGTCGTCTTTAGGTTGGGGGGAGGGGTTTTATGCGATGGAGTTTCCCCACACTGAGTGGGTGGAGACT
GAAGTTAGGCCAGCTTGGCACTTGATGTAATTCTCCTTGGAATTTGCCCTTTTTGAGTTTGGATCTTGGT
TCATTCTCAAGCCTCAGACAGTGGTTCAAAGTTTTTTTCTTCCATTTCAGGTGTCGTGAGGAATTAGCTT
GGTACTAATACGACTCACTATAGGGAGACCCAAGCTGGCTAGGTAAGCTTGGTACCGAGCTCGGATCCCG
CCACCATGGTGAGCAAGGGCGAGGAGGATAACATGGCCATCATCAAGGAGTTCATGCGCTTCAAGGTGCA
CATGGAGGGCTCCGTGAACGGCCACGAGTTCGAGATCGAGGGCGAGGGCGAGGGCCGCCCCTACGAGGGC
ACCCAGACCGCCAAGCTGAAGGTGACCAAGGGTGGCCCCCTGCCCTTCGCCTGGGACATCCTGTCCCCTC
AGTTCATGTACGGCTCCAAGGCCTACGTGAAGCACCCCGCCGACATCCCCGACTACTTGAAGCTGTCCTT
CCCCGAGGGCTTCAAGTGGGAGCGCGTGATGAACTTCGAGGACGGCGGCGTGGTGACCGTGACCCAGGAC
TCCTCCCTGCAGGACGGCGAGTTCATCTACAAGGTGAAGCTGCGCGGCACCAACTTCCCCTCCGACGGCC
CCGTAATGCAGAAGAAGACCATGGGCTGGGAGGCCTCCTCCGAGCGGATGTACCCCGAGGACGGCGCCCT
GAAGGGCGAGATCAAGCAGAGGCTGAAGCTGAAGGACGGCGGCCACTACGACGCTGAGGTCAAGACCACC
TACAAGGCCAAGAAGCCCGTGCAGCTGCCCGGCGCCTACAACGTCAACATCAAGTTGGACATCACCTCCC
ACAACGAGGACTACACCATCGTGGAACAGTACGAACGCGCCGAGGGCCGCCACTCCACCGGCGGCATGGA
CGAGCTGTACAAGTCCGGACTCAGATCTATGGCCGTGGCGGTGGGGAGACCGAGTAATGAAGAACTGCGA
AACTTATCACTTTCTGGCCATGTTGGATTTGACAGTCTCCCTGACCAGCTGGTCAACAAATCCACTTCTC
AAGGATTCTGTTTCAACATCCTGTGTGTGGGAGAGACAGGTATTGGCAAATCCACATTGATGGACACTTT
ATTCAACACCAAATTTGAAAGTGACCCAGCTACTCACAACGAACCAGGTGTCCGGTTAAAAGCCAGAAGT
TACGAACTGCAGGAAAGCAACGTACGGCTGAAGCTAACCATTGTTGACACAGTGGGATTTGGAGACCAGA
TTAATAAAGACGACAGCTATAAGCCCATAGTGGAGTACATTGACGCCCAGTTTGAGGCCTACTTGCAAGA
GGAATTGAAAATTAAGCGTTCTCTCTTCAACTACCACGACACGAGGATTCACGCCTGCCTTTACTTTATC
GCCCCCACGGGACATTCACTGAAGTCCCTGGACCTGGTCACCATGAAGAAGCTGGACAGCAAGGTGAACA
TCATCCCAATCATTGCGAAAGCCGACACCATCGCCAAGAACGAATTGCACAAGTTCAAGAGTAAGATCAT
GAGTGAACTCGTGAGCAACGGAGTCCAGATATATCAGTTCCCCACCGATGAGGAAACGGTGGCCGAGATT
AATGCAACGATGAGTGTCCATCTCCCATTTGCAGTGGTTGGCAGTACCGAAGAGGTGAAGATTGGCAACA
AGATGGCGAAGGCCAGGCAGTACCCTTGGGGTGTGGTGCAGGTTGAGAACGAAAACCACTGTGATTTTGT
GAAGCTGAGGGAGATGCTGATCCGAGTGAACATGGAGGACCTGCGAGAGCAGACGCACACTCGCCACTAC
GAGTTGTATCGGCGCTGTAAGCTCGAGGAGATGGGCTTCAAGGACACTGACCCTGACAGCAAGCCCTTCA
GTCTTCAGGAGACATATGAAGCAAAGAGGAATGAGTTCCTGGGAGAGCTGCAGAAGAAGGAGGAGGAGAT
GAGACAGATGTTTGTCATGAGAGTGAAGGAGAAAGAGGCGGAGCTCAAGGAGGCGGAGAAAGAGCTTCAT
GAGAAGTTTGACCTCCTGAAGCGGACTCACCAAGAGGAGAAGAAAAAGGTGGAAGACAAGAAGAAGGAGC
TTGAGGAGGAGGTGAGCAACTTCCAGAAGAAGAAGGCGGCGGCTCAGCTCTTGCAGTCGCAGGCCCAGCA
GTCTGGGGCCCAGCAGACCAAGAAGGACAAGGATAAGAAAAATAGTCCCTGGCTCTGCACGGAATAAACG
ATACTCTCAAATCTAACTGGACGTGCTTTCGCCTTCGCATCTTCTTCTTTATGTAGCCATCACGTTGCCA
AGCCCTACTCTCTCTTAATGGACAGCATTAGAAGAGCGGGAGCTGTCTGTTCACGAGTTGGGGAAGAGTT
ACCTCATCTCCACCATCGCCTCCCATTCTTTAAAGTCTGGGTCAAACATTGCACTGCTGTTTGTAATTGT
CAATGTCTGTTTACAAACCACCACCCTCAGTGGCTACCGAAGTGACTTCAACTACCAAACAAAATAACAA
TAATATTAAGAGTGGAATAGAAAATGTAGGCCCAAACCTGGGGACTTGGGCTGGAATCCTCTTGCTTATT
AGCTGCCATTTCTTGAACCTCCTGATCTAAGACCTTATGGACCGAAGAGAGCATGTACCTCACTTGAGGT
TGTCATCACCTGCAGGGCAAACATAGCACAAGGTACCCCCTGGTCTCTATCCTATGGGCAAATTTCACCA
ACCCCATCAGGATCTAAAGCTCTTAGCAGGTCATCAGAGCGGGGCAACCCTTGCTGCCTCCTATTGGTTT
TGTGGGTTGTTCTGGTGTGGGATTTTAGAAAAGGAAAAAAAAAAAAAGAAAGGTATTGCATGCACAGAGG
TGCCTGCAGTTTTCCCTCTGGAACGTCCTGTTGATACGGTGTTTTTATTTTTCAGCTGACCATCTGCCTC
TTGAGAGAAAGAAGTGGGCATCCAAGCTTCGAATTCTGCAGATATCCAGCACAGTGGCGGCCGCTCGAGT
CTAGAGGGCCCGCGGTTCGAACAAAAACTCATCTCAGAAGAGGATCTGAATATGCATACCGGTCATCATC
ACCATCACCATTGAGTTTAAACCCGCTGATCAGCCTCGACTGTGCCTTCTAGTTGCCAGCCATCTGTTGT
TTGCCCCTCCCCCGTGCCTTCCTTGACCCTGGAAGGTGCCACTCCCACTGTCCTTTCCTAATAAAATGAG
GAAATTGCATCGCATTGTCTGAGTAGGTGTCATTCTATTCTGGGGGGTGGGGTGGGGCAGGACAGCAAGG
GGGAGGATTGGGAAGACAATAGCAGGCATGCTGGGGATGCGGTGGGCTCTATGGCTTCTGAGGCGGAAAG
AACCAGCTGGGGCTCTAGGGGGTATCCCC
[124 nt withheld, positions 4440-4563]
C
[91 nt withheld, positions 4565-4655]
A
[49 nt withheld, positions 4657-4705]
CCTTTGACGTTGGAGTCCACGTTCTTT
[37 nt withheld, positions 4733-4769]
ACCCTATCTCGGTCTATTCTTTTGATTTATAAGGGATTTTGCCGATTTCGGCCTATTGGTTAAAAAATGA
GCTGATTTAACAAAAATTTAACGCGAATTAATTCTGTGGAATGTGTGTCAGTTAGGGTGTGGAAAGTCCC
CAGGCTCCCCAGCAGGCAGAAGTATGCAAAGCATGCATCTCAATTAGTCAGCAACCAGGTGTGGAAAGTC
CCCAGGCTCCCCAGCAGGCAGAAGTATGCAAAGCATGCATCTCAATTAGTCAGCAACCATAGTCCCGCCC
CTAACTCCGCCCATCCCGCCCCTAACTCCGCCCAGTTCCGCCCATTCTCCGCCCCATGGCTGACTAATTT
TTTTTATTTATGCAGAGGCCGAGGCCGCCTCTGCCTCTGAGCTATTCCAGAAGTAGTGAGGAGGCTTTTT
TGGAGGCCTAGGCTTTTGCAAAAAGCTCCCGGGAGCTTGTATATCCATTTTCGGATCTGATCAGCACGTG
TTGACAATTAATCATCGGCATAGTATATCGGCATAGTATAATACGACAAGGTGAGGAACTAAACCATGGC
CAAGCCTTTGTCTCAAGAAGAATCCACCCTCATTGAAAGAGCAACGGCTACAATCAACAGCATCCCCATC
TCTGAAGACTACAGCGTCGCCAGCGCAGCTCTCTCTAGCGACGGCCGCATCTTCACTGGTGTCAATGTAT
ATCATTTTACTGGGGGACCTTGTGCAGAACTCGTGGTGCTGGGCACTGCTGCTGCTGCGGCAGCTGGCAA
CCTGACTTGTATCGTCGCGATCGGAAATGAGAACAGGGGCATCTTGAGCCCCTGCGGACGGTGCCGACAG
GTGCTTCTCGATCTGCATCCTGGGATCAAAGCCATAGTGAAGGACAGTGATGGACAGCCGACGGCAGTTG
GGATTCGTGAATTGCTGCCCTCTGGTTATGTGTGGGAGGGCTAAGCACTTCGTGGCCGAGGAGCAGGACT
GACACGTGCTACGAGATTTCGATTCCACCGCCGCCTTCTATGAAAGGTTGGGCTTCGGAATCGTTTTCCG
GGACGCCGGCTGGATGATCCTCCAGCGCGGGGATCTCATGCTGGAGTTCTTCGCCCACCCCAACTTGTTT
ATTGCAGCTTATAATGGTTACAAATAAAGCAATAGCATCACAAATTTCACAAATAAAGCATTTTTTTCAC
TGCATTCTAGTTGTGGTTTGTCCAAACTCATCAATGTATCTTATCATGTCTGTATACCGTCGACCTCTAG
CTAGAGCTTGGCGTAATCATGGTCATAGCTGTTTCCTGTGTGAAATTGTTATCCGCTCACAATTCCACAC
AACATACGAGCCGGAAGCATAAAGTGTAAAGCCTGGGGTGCCTAATGAGTGAGCTAACTCACATTAATTG
CGTTGCGCTCACTGCCCGCTTTCCAGTCGGGAAACCTGTCGTGCCAGCTGCATTAATGAATCGGCCAACG
CGCGGGGAGAGGCGGTTTGCGTATTGGGCGCTCTTCCGCTTCCTCGCTCACTGACTCGCTGCGCTCGGTC
GTTCGGCTGCGGCGAGCGGTATCAGCTCACTCAAAGGCGGTAATACGGTTATCCACAGAATCAGGGGATA
ACGCAGGAAAGAACATGTGAGCAAAAGGCCAGGAACCGTAAAAAGGCCGCGTTGCTGGCGTTTTTCCATA
GGCTCCGCCCCCCTGACGAGCATCACAAAAATCGACGCTCAAGTCAGAGGTGGCGAAACCCGACAGGACT
ATAAAGATACCAGGCGTTTCCCCCTGGAAGCTCCCTCGTGCGCTCTCCTGTTCCGACCCTGCCGCTTACC
GGATACCTGTCCGCCTTTCTCCCTTCGGGAAGCGTGGCGCTTTCTCATAGCTCACGCTGTAGGTATCTCA
GTTCGGTGTAGGTCGTTCGCTCCAAGCTGGGCTGTGTGCACGAACCCCCCGTTCAGCCCGACCGCTGCGC
CTTATCCGGTAACTATCGTCTTGAGTCCAACCCGGTAAGACACGACTTATCGCCACTGGCAGCAGCCACT
GGTAACAGGATTAGCAGAGCGAGGTATGTAGGCGGTGCTACAGAGTTCTTGAAGTGGTGGCCTAACTACG
GCTACACTAGAAGAACAGTATTTGGTATCTGCGCTCTGCTGAAGCCAGTTACCTTCGGAAAAAGAGTTGG
TAGCTCTTGATCCGGCAAACAAACCACCGCTGGTAGCGGTGGTTTTTTTGTTTGCAAGCAGCAGATTACG
CGCAGAAAAAAAGGATCTCAAGAAGATCCTTTGATCTTTTCTACGGGGTCTGACGCTCAGTGGAACGAAA
ACTCACGTTAAGGGATTTTGGTCATGAGATTATCAAAAAGGATCTTCACCTAGATCCTTTTAAATTAAAA
ATGAAGTTTTAAATCAATCTAAAGTATATATGAGTAAACTTGGTCTGACAGTTACCAATGCTTAATCAGT
GAGGCACCTATCTCAGCGATCTGTCTATTTCGTTCATCCATAGTTGCCTGACTCCCCGTCGTGTAGATAA
CTACGATACGGGAGGGCTTACCATCTGGCCCCAGTGCTGCAATGATACCGCGAGACCCACGCTCACCGGC
TCCAGATTTATCAGCAATAAACCAGCCAGCCGGAAGGGCCGAGCGCAGAAGTGGTCCTGCAACTTTATCC
GCCTCCATCCAGTCTATTAATTGTTGCCGGGAAGCTAGAGTAAGTAGTTCGCCAGTTAATAGTTTGCGCA
ACGTTGTTGCCATTGCTACAGGCATCGTGGTGTCACGCTCGTCGTTTGGTATGGCTTCATTCAGCTCCGG
TTCCCAACGATCAAGGCGAGTTACATGATCCCCCATGTTGTGCAAAAAAGCGGTTAGCTCCTTCGGTCCT
CCGATCGTTGTCAGAAGTAAGTTGGCCGCAGTGTTATCACTCATGGTTATGGCAGCACTGCATAATTCTC
TTACTGTCATGCCATCCGTAAGATGCTTTTCTGTGACTGGTGAGTACTCAACCAAGTCATTCTGAGAATA
GTGTATGCGGCGACCGAGTTGCTCTTGCCCGGCGTCAATACGGGATAATACCGCGCCACATAGCAGAACT
TTAAAAGTGCTCATCATTGGAAAACGTTCTTCGGGGCGAAAACTCTCAAGGATCTTACCGCTGTTGAGAT
CCAGTTCGATGTAACCCACTCGTGCACCCAACTGATCTTCAGCATCTTTTACTTTCACCAGCGTTTCTGG
GTGAGCAAAAACAGGAAGGCAAAATGCCGCAAAAAAGGGAATAAGGGCGACACGGAAATGTTGAATACTC
ATACTCTTCCTTTTTCAATATTATTGAAGCATTTATCAGGGTTATTGTCTCATGAGCGGATACATATTTG
AATGTATTTAGAAAAATAAACAAATAGGGGTTCCGCGCACATTTCCCCGAAAAGTGCCACCTGACGTCGA
CGGATCGGGAGATCTCCCGATCCCCTATGGTGCACTCTCAGTACAATCTGCTCTGATGCCGCATAGTTAA
GCCAGTATCTGCTCCCTGCTTGTGTGTTGGAGGTCGCTGAGTAGTGCGCGAGCAAAATTTAAGCTACAAC
AAGGCAAGGCTTGACCGACAATTGCATGAAGAATCTGCTTAGGGTTAGGCGTTTTGCGCTGCTTCGCGAT
GTACGGGCCAGATATACGCGTTGACATTGATTATTGACTAGGCTTTTGCAAAAAGCTTTGCAAAGATGGA
TAAAGTTTTAAACAGAGAGGAATCTTTGCAGCTAATGGACCTTCTAGGTCTTGAAAGGAGTGGGAATT
Features (pLannotate 1.2.2; 24 found; start..end, strand, type, name):
      1..1179    +  promoter       EF-1α promoter: strong constitutive promoter for human elongation factor EF-1α
   1196..1214    +  promoter       T7 promoter: promoter for bacteriophage T7 RNA polymerase
   1266..1973    +  CDS            mCherry: mCherry is a basic (constitutively fluorescent) red fluorescent protein published in 2004, derived from Discosoma sp.. It is reported to be a very rapidly-maturing monomer with low acid sensitivity.
   1989..3284    +  CDS            Septin11: SEP11_MOUSE - Also known as D5Ertd606e From Mus musculus (Mouse).
   4013..4031    +  misc_feature   MCS (fragment): multiple cloning site
   4170..4394    +  polyA_signal   bGH poly(A) signal: bovine growth hormone polyadenylation signal
   4398..4419    +  promoter       SV40 promoter (fragment): SV40 enhancer and early promoter
   4440..4868    +  rep_origin     f1 ori (sequence partly withheld): f1 bacteriophage origin of replication; arrow indicates direction of (+) strand synthesis
   4882..5211    +  promoter       SV40 promoter: SV40 enhancer and early promoter
   5259..5306    +  promoter       EM7 promoter: synthetic bacterial promoter&nbsp
   5325..5723    +  CDS            BSD: blasticidin S deaminase; Aspergillus terreus BSD; confers resistance to blasticidin
   5724..5751    +  CDS            BleoR (fragment): antibiotic-binding protein; Sh ble from Streptoalloteichus hindustanus; confers resistance to bleomycin, phleomycin, and Zeocin™
   5761..5886    +  CDS            ble (fragment): BLE_KLEPN - Experimental evidence at protein level: Swiss-Prot protein existence level 1. Binding protein with a strong affinity to the bleomycin family of antibiotics. Binds to CL990; an antimitotic-antibiotic compound. From Klebsiella pneumoniae.
   5881..6002    +  polyA_signal   SV40 poly(A) signal: SV40 polyadenylation signal
   6075..6091    -  protein_bind   lac operator: The lac repressor binds to the lac operator to inhibit transcription in E. coli. This inhibition can be relieved by adding lactose or isopropyl-β-D-thiogalactopyranoside (IPTG). lac repressor encoded by lacI
   6099..6129    -  promoter       lac promoter: promoter for the E. coli lac operon
   6144..6165    -  protein_bind   CAP binding site: CAP binding activates transcription in the presence of cAMP. E. coli catabolite activator protein
   6178..6270    -  CDS            lacI (fragment): lac repressor; lacI; The lac repressor binds to the lac operator to inhibit transcription in E. coli. This inhibition can be relieved by adding lactose or isopropyl-β-D-thiogalactopyranoside (IPTG).
   6442..7030    -  rep_origin     ori: high-copy-number ColE1/pMB1/pBR322/pUC origin of replication
   7201..8061    -  CDS            AmpR: β-lactamase; bla; confers resistance to ampicillin, carbenicillin, and related antibiotics
   8062..8166    -  promoter       AmpR promoter: bla
   8225..8277    -  misc_feature   bom (fragment): basis of mobility region from pBR322
   8432..8450    +  enhancer       CMV enhancer (fragment): human cytomegalovirus immediate early enhancer
   8475..8541    +  CDS            small t antigen (fragment): SV40 (simian virus 40) small t antigen
