[The description below was written by a language model from this plasmid's Addgene catalogue record and pLannotate feature annotations shown in this document.]
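Description:
mCherry-Septin 11 isoform II is a mammalian expression plasmid built on the PEF6-mCherry backbone, designed to produce rat Septin 11 (isoform II) with the red fluorescent protein mCherry fused to its N-terminus. The sequenced record is about 8.5 kb. In bacteria it is maintained at high copy through a ColE1/pUC-type origin and selected with ampicillin via the β-lactamase gene. An f1 origin is also present, which in principle allows single-stranded DNA production.

Expression of the fusion is driven by the strong constitutive human EF-1α promoter, with a T7 promoter lying just downstream of it and ahead of the coding region. The mCherry open reading frame is followed closely by the Septin 11 coding sequence, which was inserted between BsrGI and EcoRI sites. The automated annotation matched this region to the mouse Septin 11 protein, whereas the catalogue lists the insert as rat, a difference that probably reflects high conservation between the orthologues. The transcript is terminated by a bovine growth hormone polyadenylation signal. A separate cassette places the blasticidin S deaminase gene under tandem SV40 early and bacterial EM7 promoters with an SV40 poly(A) signal, allowing blasticidin selection of stably transfected mammalian cells. Short fragments annotated as bleomycin-resistance, lacI, CMV enhancer and small t antigen sequences appear to be backbone remnants or partial matches rather than functional elements.

The construct is suited to visualising Septin 11 localisation in transfected cells by red fluorescence and to overexpression studies. The associated publication concerns Septin 11 at GABAergic synapses and its role in neuronal cytoarchitecture.
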