Addgene plasmid #120318: mCherry-Septin 11 isoform II
Purpose: Septin 11 isoform II expression (mCherry-tag at the N-terminus)
Depositing lab: Angel de Blas. Depositing organization: University of Connecticut. Publication: Septin 11 is present in GABAergic synapses and plays a functional role in the cytoarchitecture of neurons and GABAergic synaptic connectivity. Li X, Serwanski DR, Miralles CP, Nagata K, De Blas AL. J Biol Chem. 2009 Jun 19;284(25):17253-65. doi: 10.1074/jbc.M109.008870. Epub 2009 Apr 20. PubMed 19380581.
Backbone
  Vector backbone: PEF6-mCherry
  Vector type: Mammalian Expression
Growth in bacteria
  Bacterial resistance: Ampicillin, 100 μg/mL
  Growth temperature: 37°C
  Growth strain: DH5alpha
  Copy number: High Copy
Gene/Insert
  Gene/Insert name: SEPT11
  Species: R. norvegicus (rat)
  Entrez Gene: Sept11
  Tag / fusion protein: mCherry (N terminal on backbone)
  Cloning method: Restriction Enzyme; 5′ cloning site BsrGI (unknown if destroyed); 3′ cloning site EcoRI (unknown if destroyed)
  Sequencing primers: 5′ unknown
Resource information
  A portion of this plasmid was derived from a plasmid made by: Insert was originally cloned in Angel de Blas's lab.
Terms and licenses: Academic/Nonprofit Terms; Industry Terms: Not Available to Industry
How to cite: mCherry-Septin 11 isoform II was a gift from Angel de Blas (Addgene plasmid # 120318 ; http://n2t.net/addgene:120318 ; RRID:Addgene_120318)
